>Addgene plasmid #174807 | pET28_6xHis-PARP1-BRCT | addgene full sequence | sequence record 343424 | Addgene NGS Result
TAATACGACTCACTATAGGGGAATTGTGAGCGGATAACAATTCCCCTCTAGAAATAATTTTGTTTAACTT
TAAGAAGGAGATATACCATGGGCAGCAGCCATCATCATCATCATCACAGCAGCGGCCTGGTGCCGCGCGG
CAGCCATATGGCCTCGGCTCCTGCTGCTGTGAACTCCTCTGCTTCAGCAGATAAGCCATTATCCAACATG
AAGATCCTGACTCTCGGGAAGCTGTCCCGGAACAAGGATGAAGTGAAGGCCATGATTGAGAAACTCGGGG
GGAAGTTGACGGGGACGGCCAACAAGGCTTCCCTGTGCATCAGCACCAAAAAGGAGGTGGAAAAGATGAA
TAAGAAGATGGAGGAAGTAAAGGAAGCCAACATCCGAGTTGTGTCTGAGGACTTCCTCCAGGACGTCTCC
GCCTCCACCAAGAGCCTTCAGGAGTTGTTCTTAGCGCACATCTTGTCCCCTTGGGGGGCAGAGGTGAAGG
CAGAGCCTGTTGAAGTTGTGGCCCCAAGAGGGAAGTCAGGGGCTGCGCTCTCCAAAAAAAGCAAGGGCCA
GGTCAAGGAGGAAGGTATCAACAAATCTGAATAACTCGAGCACCACCACCACCACCACTGAGATCCGGCT
GCTAACAAAGCCCGAAAGGAAGCTGAGTTGGCTGCTGCCACCGCTGAGCAATAACTAGCATAACCCCTTG
GGGCCTCTAAACGGGTCTTGAGGGGTTTTTTGCTGAAAGGAGGAACTATATCCGGATTGGCGAATGGG
[124 nt withheld, positions 769-892]
C
[91 nt withheld, positions 894-984]
A
[49 nt withheld, positions 986-1034]
CCTTTGACGTTGGAGTCCACGTTCTTT
[37 nt withheld, positions 1062-1098]
ACCCTATCTCGGTCTATTCTTTTGATTTATAAGGGATTTTGCCGATTTCGGCCTATTGGTTAAAAAATGA
GCTGATTTAACAAAAATTTAACGCGAATTTTAACAAAATATTAACGCTTACAATTTAGGTGGCACTTTTC
GGGGAAATGTGCGCGGAACCCCTATTTGTTTATTTTTCTAAATACATTCAAATATGTATCCGCTCATGAA
TTAATTCTTAGAAAAACTCATCGAGCATCAAATGAAACTGCAATTTATTCATATCAGGATTATCAATACC
ATATTTTTGAAAAAGCCGTTTCTGTAATGAAGGAGAAAACTCACCGAGGCAGTTCCATAGGATGGCAAGA
TCCTGGTATCGGTCTGCGATTCCGACTCGTCCAACATCAATACAACCTATTAATTTCCCCTCGTCAAAAA
TAAGGTTATCAAGTGAGAAATCACCATGAGTGACGACTGAATCCGGTGAGAATGGCAAAAGTTTATGCAT
TTCTTTCCAGACTTGTTCAACAGGCCAGCCATTACGCTCGTCATCAAAATCACTCGCATCAACCAAACCG
TTATTCATTCGTGATTGCGCCTGAGCGAGACGAAATACGCGATCGCTGTTAAAAGGACAATTACAAACAG
GAATCGAATGCAACCGGCGCAGGAACACTGCCAGCGCATCAACAATATTTTCACCTGAATCAGGATATTC
TTCTAATACCTGGAATGCTGTTTTCCCGGGGATCGCAGTGGTGAGTAACCATGCATCATCAGGAGTACGG
ATAAAATGCTTGATGGTCGGAAGAGGCATAAATTCCGTCAGCCAGTTTAGTCTGACCATCTCATCTGTAA
CATCATTGGCAACGCTACCTTTGCCATGTTTCAGAAACAACTCTGGCGCATCGGGCTTCCCATACAATCG
ATAGATTGTCGCACCTGATTGCCCGACATTATCGCGAGCCCATTTATACCCATATAAATCAGCATCCATG
TTGGAATTTAATCGCGGCCTAGAGCAAGACGTTTCCCGTTGAATATGGCTCATAACACCCCTTGTATTAC
TGTTTATGTAAGCAGACAGTTTTATTGTTCATGACCAAAATCCCTTAACGTGAGTTTTCGTTCCACTGAG
CGTCAGACCCCGTAGAAAAGATCAAAGGATCTTCTTGAGATCCTTTTTTTCTGCGCGTAATCTGCTGCTT
GCAAACAAAAAAACCACCGCTACCAGCGGTGGTTTGTTTGCCGGATCAAGAGCTACCAACTCTTTTTCCG
AAGGTAACTGGCTTCAGCAGAGCGCAGATACCAAATACTGTCCTTCTAGTGTAGCCGTAGTTAGGCCACC
ACTTCAAGAACTCTGTAGCACCGCCTACATACCTCGCTCTGCTAATCCTGTTACCAGTGGCTGCTGCCAG
TGGCGATAAGTCGTGTCTTACCGGGTTGGACTCAAGACGATAGTTACCGGATAAGGCGCAGCGGTCGGGC
TGAACGGGGGGTTCGTGCACACAGCCCAGCTTGGAGCGAACGACCTACACCGAACTGAGATACCTACAGC
GTGAGCTATGAGAAAGCGCCACGCTTCCCGAAGGGAGAAAGGCGGACAGGTATCCGGTAAGCGGCAGGGT
CGGAACAGGAGAGCGCACGAGGGAGCTTCCAGGGGGAAACGCCTGGTATCTTTATAGTCCTGTCGGGTTT
CGCCACCTCTGACTTGAGCGTCGATTTTTGTGATGCTCGTCAGGGGGGCGGAGCCTATGGAAAAACGCCA
GCAACGCGGCCTTTTTACGGTTCCTGGCCTTTTGCTGGCCTTTTGCTCACATGTTCTTTCCTGCGTTATC
CCCTGATTCTGTGGATAACCGTATTACCGCCTTTGAGTGAGCTGATACCGCTCGCCGCAGCCGAACGACC
GAGCGCAGCGAGTCAGTGAGCGAGGAAGCGGAAGAGCGCCTGATGCGGTATTTTCTCCTTACGCATCTGT
GCGGTATTTCACACCGCAATGGTGCACTCTCAGTACAATCTGCTCTGATGCCGCATAGTTAAGCCAGTAT
ACACTCCGCTATCGCTACGTGACTGGGTCATGGCTGCGCCCCGACACCCGCCAACACCCGCTGACGCGCC
CTGACGGGCTTGTCTGCTCCCGGCATCCGCTTACAGACAAGCTGTGACCGTCTCCGGGAGCTGCATGTGT
CAGAGGTTTTCACCGTCATCACCGAAACGCGCGAGGCAGCTGCGGTAAAGCTCATCAGCGTGGTCGTGAA
GCGATTCACAGATGTCTGCCTGTTCATCCGCGTCCAGCTCGTTGAGTTTCTCCAGAAGCGTTAATGTCTG
GCTTCTGATAAAGCGGGCCATGTTAAGGGCGGTTTTTTCCTGTTTGGTCACTGATGCCTCCGTGTAAGGG
GGATTTCTGTTCATGGGGGTAATGATACCGATGAAACGAGAGAGGATGCTCACGATACGGGTTACTGATG
ATGAACATGCCCGGTTACTGGAACGTTGTGAGGGTAAACAACTGGCGGTATGGATGCGGCGGGACCAGAG
AAAAATCACTCAGGGTCAATGCCAGCGCTTCGTTAATACAGATGTAGGTGTTCCACAGGGTAGCCAGCAG
CATCCTGCGATGCAGATCCGGAACATAATGGTGCAGGGCGCTGACTTCCGCGTTTCCAGACTTTACGAAA
CACGGAAACCGAAGACCATTCATGTTGTTGCTCAGGTCGCAGACGTTTTGCAGCAGCAGTCGCTTCACGT
TCGCTCGCGTATCGGTGATTCATTCTGCTAACCAGTAAGGCAACCCCGCCAGCCTAGCCGGGTCCTCAAC
GACAGGAGCACGATCATGCGCACCCGTGGGGCCGCCATGCCGGCGATAATGGCCTGCTTCTCGCCGAAAC
GTTTGGTGGCGGGACCAGTGACGAAGGCTTGAGCGAGGGCGTGCAAGATTCCGAATACCGCAAGCGACAG
GCCGATCATCGTCGCGCTCCAGCGAAAGCGGTCCTCGCCGAAAATGACCCAGAGCGCTGCCGGCACCTGT
CCTACGAGTTGCATGATAAAGAAGACAGTCATAAGTGCGGCGACGATAGTCATGCCCCGCGCCCACCGGA
AGGAGCTGACTGGGTTGAAGGCTCTCAAGGGCATCGGTCGAGATCCCGGTGCCTAATGAGTGAGCTAACT
TACATTAATTGCGTTGCGCTCACTGCCCGCTTTCCAGTCGGGAAACCTGTCGTGCCAGCTGCATTAATGA
ATCGGCCAACGCGCGGGGAGAGGCGGTTTGCGTATTGGGCGCCAGGGTGGTTTTTCTTTTCACCAGTGAG
ACGGGCAACAGCTGATTGCCCTTCACCGCCTGGCCCTGAGAGAGTTGCAGCAAGCGGTCCACGCTGGTTT
GCCCCAGCAGGCGAAAATCCTGTTTGATGGTGGTTAACGGCGGGATATAACATGAGCTGTCTTCGGTATC
GTCGTATCCCACTACCGAGATATCCGCACCAACGCGCAGCCCGGACTCGGTAATGGCGCGCATTGCGCCC
AGCGCCATCTGATCGTTGGCAACCAGCATCGCAGTGGGAACGATGCCCTCATTCAGCATTTGCATGGTTT
GTTGAAAACCGGACATGGCACTCCAGTCGCCTTCCCGTTCCGCTATCGGCTGAATTTGATTGCGAGTGAG
ATATTTATGCCAGCCAGCCAGACGCAGACGCGCCGAGACAGAACTTAATGGGCCCGCTAACAGCGCGATT
TGCTGGTGACCCAATGCGACCAGATGCTCCACGCCCAGTCGCGTACCGTCTTCATGGGAGAAAATAATAC
TGTTGATGGGTGTCTGGTCAGAGACATCAAGAAATAACGCCGGAACATTAGTGCAGGCAGCTTCCACAGC
AATGGCATCCTGGTCATCCAGCGGATAGTTAATGATCAGCCCACTGACGCGTTGCGCGAGAAGATTGTGC
ACCGCCGCTTTACAGGCTTCGACGCCGCTTCGTTCTACCATCGACACCACCACGCTGGCACCCAGTTGAT
CGGCGCGAGATTTAATCGCCGCGACAATTTGCGACGGCGCGTGCAGGGCCAGACTGGAGGTGGCAACGCC
AATCAGCAACGACTGTTTGCCCGCCAGTTGTTGTGCCACGCGGTTGGGAATGTAATTCAGCTCCGCCATC
GCCGCTTCCACTTTTTCCCGCGTTTTCGCAGAAACGTGGCTGGCCTGGTTCACCACGCGGGAAACGGTCT
GATAAGAGACACCGGCATACTCTGCGACATCGTATAACGTTACTGGTTTCACATTCACCACCCTGAATTG
ACTCTCTTCCGGGCGCTATCATGCCATACCGCGAAAGGTTTTGCGCCATTCGATGGTGTCCGGGATCTCG
ACGCTCTCCCTTATGCGACTCCTGCATTAGGAAGCAGCCCAGTAGTAGGTTGAGGCCGTTGAGCACCGCC
GCCGCAAGGAATGGTGCATGCAAGGAGATGGCGCCCAACAGTCCCCCGGCCACGGGGCCTGCCACCATAC
CCACGCCGAAACAAGCGCTCATGAGCCCGAAGTGGCGAGCCCGATCTTCCCCATCGGTGATGTCGGCGAT
ATAGGCGCCAGCAACCGCACCTGTGGCGCCGGTGATGCCGGCCACGATGCGTCCGGCGTAGAGGATCGAG
ATCTCGATCCCGCGAAAT
Features (pLannotate 1.2.2; 21 found; start..end, strand, type, name):
      1..19      +  promoter       T7 promoter: promoter for bacteriophage T7 RNA polymerase
     20..44      +  protein_bind   lac operator: The lac repressor binds to the lac operator to inhibit transcription in E. coli. This inhibition can be relieved by adding lactose or isopropyl-β-D-thiogalactopyranoside (IPTG). lac repressor encoded by lacI
     59..81      +  RBS            RBS: efficient ribosome binding site from bacteriophage T7 gene 10 (Olins and Rangwala, 1989)
    100..116     +  CDS            capTEV™ (fragment): composite tag for in vivo biotinylation, TEV protease cleavage, and 6xHis tagging
    127..144     +  CDS            thrombin site: thrombin recognition and cleavage site
    151..591     +  CDS            PARP1 (fragment): PARP1_HUMAN - Also known as ADPRT From Homo sapiens (Human).
    601..618     +  CDS            9xHis (fragment): 9xHis affinity tag
    628..677     +  CDS            SET1 (fragment): solubility-enhancement tag derived from T7 phage gene 10B
    685..732     +  terminator     T7 terminator: transcription terminator for bacteriophage T7 RNA polymerase
    769..1197    +  rep_origin     f1 ori (sequence partly withheld): f1 bacteriophage origin of replication; arrow indicates direction of (+) strand synthesis
   1250..1307    +  promoter       AmpR promoter (fragment): bla
   1316..2131    -  CDS            KanR: aminoglycoside phosphotransferase; aph(3')-Ia; confers resistance to kanamycin in bacteria or G418 (Geneticin®) in eukaryotes
   2253..2841    +  rep_origin     ori: high-copy-number ColE1/pMB1/pBR322/pUC origin of replication
   3027..3166    -  misc_feature   bom: basis of mobility region from pBR322
   3268..3459    -  CDS            rop: Rop protein, which maintains plasmids at low copy number; rop
   3476..3856    +  CDS            YPB1_ECOLX: Protein predicted: Swiss-Prot protein existence level 4. From Escherichia coli.
   3928..4219    -  CDS            TcR (fragment): tetracycline efflux protein; tet; confers resistance to tetracycline
   4234..4255    -  protein_bind   CAP binding site: CAP binding activates transcription in the presence of cAMP. E. coli catabolite activator protein
   4268..5350    -  CDS            lacI: lac repressor; lacI; The lac repressor binds to the lac operator to inhibit transcription in E. coli. This inhibition can be relieved by adding lactose or isopropyl-β-D-thiogalactopyranoside (IPTG).
   5351..5428    -  promoter       lacI promoter: lacI
   5436..5715    -  CDS            TcR (fragment): tetracycline efflux protein; tet; confers resistance to tetracycline
