[The description below was written by a language model from this plasmid's Addgene catalogue record and pLannotate feature annotations shown in this document.]
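Description:
pET28_6xHis-PARP1-BRCT is a bacterial expression plasmid built on the pET28 backbone for producing the isolated BRCT domain of human PARP1 in E. coli. The insert, introduced by Gibson cloning, covers protein residues 374-520 according to the depositor, which matches the 441-nt PARP1 fragment annotated in the 5,736-nt sequence. Transcription is driven by a T7 promoter followed by a lac operator and the phage T7 gene 10 ribosome binding site, and ends at the T7 terminator. The plasmid also carries lacI under its own promoter, so expression is repressed until induced with IPTG in a host that supplies T7 RNA polymerase.

The open reading frame begins with a backbone-encoded N-terminal 6xHis tag (picked up by the annotation software as a fragment of a composite tag), followed by a thrombin cleavage site that allows the tag to be removed after affinity purification. A second His-tag sequence is annotated just downstream of the insert, as is typical of pET28. The record lists only the N-terminal tag, and whether the downstream one is translated depends on a stop codon that the feature table does not show. The short solubility-tag hit near the terminator is probably also backbone sequence.

Selection is by kanamycin through the aph(3')-Ia gene. Replication relies on a pBR322-type origin with the bom region and rop, consistent with the low copy number recorded, and an f1 origin is also present. The tetracycline resistance fragments flanking lacI are nonfunctional remnants of pBR322. The purified domain suits biochemical work, and the associated publication concerns PARP1 roles in ALC1-dependent nucleosome remodeling.
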