Addgene plasmid #174807: pET28_6xHis-PARP1-BRCT
Purpose: Bacterial expression of isolated PARP1 BRCT domain
Depositing lab: Joan Conaway. Depositing organization: Stowers Institute for Medical Research. Publication: Multiple roles for PARP1 in ALC1-dependent nucleosome remodeling. Ooi SK, Sato S, Tomomori-Sato C, Zhang Y, Wen Z, Banks CAS, Washburn MP, Unruh JR, Florens L, Conaway RC, Conaway JW. Proc Natl Acad Sci U S A. 2021 Sep 7;118(36). pii: 2107277118. doi: 10.1073/pnas.2107277118. PubMed 34465625.
Backbone
  Vector backbone: pET28
  Vector type: Bacterial Expression
Growth in bacteria
  Bacterial resistance: Kanamycin, 50 μg/mL
  Growth temperature: 37°C
  Growth strain: DH5alpha
  Copy number: Low Copy
Gene/Insert
  Gene/Insert name: PARP1-BRCT
  Species: H. sapiens (human)
  Entrez Gene: PARP1 (a.k.a. ADPRT, ADPRT 1, ADPRT1, ARTD1, PARP, PARP-1, PARS, PPOL, Poly-PARP, pADPRT-1)
  Tag / fusion protein: 6xHis (N terminal on backbone)
  Cloning method: Gibson Cloning
Terms and licenses: Academic/Nonprofit Terms; Industry Terms: Not Available to Industry
Depositor comments: Protein residues 374-520
How to cite: pET28_6xHis-PARP1-BRCT was a gift from Joan Conaway (Addgene plasmid # 174807 ; http://n2t.net/addgene:174807 ; RRID:Addgene_174807)
